>Addgene plasmid #166907 | Halo-VSVG-RUSH | addgene full sequence | sequence record 328226 | Addgene NGS Result
GTGCACTCTCAGTACAATCTGCTCTGATGCCGCATAGTTAAGCCAGTATCTGCTCCCTGCTTGTGTGTTG
GAGGTCGCTGAGTAGTGCGCGAGCAAAATTTAAGCTACAACAAGGCAAGGCTTGACCGACAATTGCATGA
AGAATCTGCTTAGGGTTAGGCGTTTTGCGCTGCTTCGCGATGTACGGGCCAGATATACGCGTTGACATTG
ATTATTGACTAGTTATTAATAGTAATCAATTACGGGGTCATTAGTTCATAGCCCATATATGGAGTTCCGC
GTTACATAACTTACGGTAAATGGCCCGCCTGGCTGACCGCCCAACGACCCCCGCCCATTGACGTCAATAA
TGACGTATGTTCCCATAGTAACGCCAATAGGGACTTTCCATTGACGTCAATGGGTGGAGTATTTACGGTA
AACTGCCCACTTGGCAGTACATCAAGTGTATCATATGCCAAGTACGCCCCCTATTGACGTCAATGACGGT
AAATGGCCCGCCTGGCATTATGCCCAGTACATGACCTTATGGGACTTTCCTACTTGGCAGTACATCTACG
TATTAGTCATCGCTATTACCATGGTGATGCGGTTTTGGCAGTACATCAATGGGCGTGGATAGCGGTTTGA
CTCACGGGGATTTCCAAGTCTCCACCCCATTGACGTCAATGGGAGTTTGTTTTGGCACCAAAATCAACGG
GACTTTCCAAAATGTCGTAACAACTCCGCCCCATTGACGCAAATGGGCGGTAGGCGTGTACGGTGGGAGG
TCTATATAAGCAGAGCTCTCTGGCTAACTAGAGAACCCACTGCTTACTGGCTTATCGAAATTAATACGAC
TCACTATAGGGAGACCCAAGCTTGGTACCGAGCTCGGATCGATATCATGCACCGGAGGAGATCACGCTCT
TGTAGGGAGGACCAGAAACCTGTCACCGGTGACCCTAGCAAAGACTCAAAAGCTCAGGTGTCCGCTGCCG
AGGCTGGCATTACTGGAACATGGTACAATCAGCTCGGGAGCACCTTTATTGTGACTGCTGGAGCCGATGG
AGCCCTCACCGGAACATACGAATCTGCTGTGGGAAACGCCGAATCACGGTACGTCCTCACTGGCCGATAC
GATAGTGCCCCTGCCACCGACGGATCTGGGACTGCCCTGGGATGGACTGTCGCTTGGAAAAACAACTACC
GGAATGCTCATTCTGCCACAACATGGAGTGGACAGTACGTGGGAGGCGCTGAGGCTAGAATCAATACACA
GTGGCTGCTCACATCTGGCACAACCGAGGCAAATGCTTGGAAATCCACCCTGGTGGGACATGACACATTC
ACCAAAGTGAAACCCTCCGCCGCTTCAATCGATGCCGCCAAAAAAGCCGGAGTCAACAACGGCAATCCTC
TGGATGCCGTCCAGCAGGTCGACTATCCGTACGACGTACCAGACTACGCAGTCGGACCGATGGACGATCA
GAGGGACCTCATTAGCAACAACGAACAGCTGCCTATGCTGGGACGGCGACCTGGAGCCCCTGAATCCAAA
TGCTCTAGGGGAGCACTGTACACTGGCTTCTCCATTCTCGTGACACTGCTGCTGGCCGGGCAGGCTACTA
CTGCTTACTTCCTGTACCAGCAGCAGGGGCGGCTGGACAAACTCACTGTGACATCTCAGAACCTCCAGCT
GGAAAATCTGAGGATGAAACTGCCCAAACCCCCTAAACCCGTGTCCAAAATGAGGATGGCCACACCTCTG
CTCATGCAGGCACTGCCAATGGGAGCCCTGCCCCAGGGGCCCATGCAGAATGCCACCAAGTATGGCAACA
TGACAGAGGACCATGTGATGCACCTGCTCCAGAATGCTGACCCCCTGAAGGTGTACCCGCCACTGAAGGG
GAGCTTCCCGGAGAACCTGAGACACCTTAAGAACACCATGGAGACCATAGACTGGAAGGTCTTTGAGAGC
TGGATGCACCATTGGCTCCTGTTTGAAATGAGCAGGCACTCCTTGGAGCAAAAGCCCACTGACGCTCCAC
CGAAAGAGTCACTGGAACTGGAGGACCCGTCTTCTGGGCTGGGTGTGACCAAGCAGGATCTGGGCCCAGT
CCCCATGTGAGGATCCGCGGCCGCATAGATAACTGATCCAGTGTGCTGGAATTAATTCGCTGTCTGCGAG
GGCCAGCTGTTGGGGTGAGTACTCCCTCTCAAAAGCGGGCATGACTTCTGCGCTAAGATTGTCAGTTTCC
AAAAACGAGGAGGATTTGATATTCACCTGGCCCGCGGTGATGCCTTTGAGGGTGGCCGCGTCCATCTGGT
CAGAAAAGACAATCTTTTTGTTGTCAAGCTTGAGGTGTGGCAGGCTTGAGATCTGGCCATACACTTGAGT
GACAATGACATCCACTTTGCCTTTCTCTCCACAGGTGTCCACTCCCAGGTCCAACTGCAGGTCGAGCATG
CATCTAGGGCGGCCAATTCCGCCCCTCTCCCCCCCCCCCNTCTCCCTCCCCCCCCCCTAACGTTACTGGC
CGAAGCCGCTTGGAATAAGGCCGGTGTGCGTTTGTCTATATGTTATTTTCCACCATATTGCCGTCTTTTG
GCAATGTGAGGGCCCGGAAACCTGGCCCTGTCTTCTTGACGAGCATTCCTAGGGGTCTTTCCCCTCTCGC
CAAAGGAATGCAAGGTCTGTTGAATGTCGTGAAGGAAGCAGTTCCTCTGGAAGCTTCTTGAAGACAAACA
ACGTCTGTAGCGACCCTTTGCAGGCAGCGGAACCCCCCACCTGGCGACAGGTGCCTCTGCGGCCAAAAGC
CACGTGTATAAGATACACCTGCAAAGGCGGCACAACCCCAGTGCCACGTTGTGAGTTGGATAGTTGTGGA
AAGAGTCAAATGGCTCTCCTCAAGCGTATTCAACAAGGGGCTGAAGGATGCCCAGAAGGTACCCCATTGT
ATGGGATCTGATCTGGGGCCTCGGTGCACATGCTTTACATGTGTTTAGTCGAGGTTAAAAAAACGTCTAG
GCCCCCCGAACCACGGGGACGTGGTTTTCCTTTGAAAAACACGATGATAAGCTTGCCACAACCCGGGAGG
CGCGCCATGAAGTGCCTTTTGTACTTAGCCTTTTTATTCATTGGGGTGAATTGC
[1296 nt withheld, positions 3135-4430]
AATCCAATCGAGCTTGTAGAAGGTTGGTTCAGTAGTTGGAAAAGCTCTATTGCCTCTTTTTTCTTTATCA
TAGGGTTAATCATTGGACTATTCTTGGTTCTCCGAGTTGGTATCCATCTTTGCATTAAATTAAAGCACAC
CAAGAAAAGACAGATTTATACAGACATAGAGATGAACCGACTTGGAAAGCTGAATTCCATGGACGAGAAG
ACCACTGGTTGGCGAGGTGGACACGTTGTTGAAGGACTGGCTGGGGAACTTGAACAACTTCGTGCACGAC
TGGAGCATCACCCACAAGGTCAACGTGAACCACCTGCAGGTGGATCCGAAATCGGTACTGGCTTTCCATT
CGACCCCCATTATGTGGAAGTCCTGGGCGAGCGCATGCACTACGTCGATGTTGGTCCGCGCGATGGCACC
CCTGTGCTGTTCCTGCACGGTAACCCGACCTCCTCCTACGTGTGGCGCAACATCATCCCGCATGTTGCAC
CGACCCATCGCTGCATTGCTCCAGACCTGATCGGTATGGGCAAATCCGACAAACCAGACCTGGGTTATTT
CTTCGACGACCACGTCCGCTTCATGGATGCCTTCATCGAAGCCCTGGGTCTGGAAGAGGTCGTCCTGGTC
ATTCACGACTGGGGCTCCGCTCTGGGTTTCCACTGGGCCAAGCGCAATCCAGAGCGCGTCAAAGGTATTG
CATTTATGGAGTTCATCCGCCCTATCCCGACCTGGGACGAATGGCCAGAATTTGCCCGCGAGACCTTCCA
GGCCTTCCGCACCACCGACGTCGGCCGCAAGCTGATCATCGATCAGAACGTTTTTATCGAGGGTACGCTG
CCGATGGGTGTCGTCCGCCCGCTGACTGAAGTCGAGATGGACCATTACCGCGAGCCGTTCCTGAATCCTG
TTGACCGCGAGCCACTGTGGCGCTTCCCAAACGAGCTGCCAATCGCCGGTGAGCCAGCGAACATCGTCGC
GCTGGTCGAAGAATACATGGACTGGCTGCACCAGTCCCCTGTCCCGAAGCTGCTGTTCTGGGGCACCCCA
GGCGTTCTGATCCCACCGGCCGAAGCCGCTCGCCTGGCCAAAAGCCTGCCTAACTGCAAGGCTGTGGACA
TCGGCCCGGGTCTGAATCTGCTGCAAGAAGACAACCCGGACCTGATCGGCAGCGAGATCGCGCGCTGGCT
GTCTACTCTGGAGATTTCCGGCCGGCCTTAAGGCCTCGAGGGCCAATTAATTAACTCTAGATAACTGATC
ATAATCAGCCATACCACATTTGTAGAGGTTTTACTTGCTTTAAAAAACCTCCCACACCTCCCCCTGAACC
TGAAACATAAAATGAATGCAATTGTTGTTGTTAACTTGTTTATTGCAGCTTATAATGGTTACAAATAAAG
CAATAGCATCACAAATTTCACAAATAAAGCATTTTTTTCACTGCATTCTAGTTGTGGTTTGTCCAAACTC
ATCAATGTATCTTAACGCGTCGAGTGCATTCTAGTTGTGGTTTGTCCAAACTCATCAATGTATCTTATCA
TGTCTGTATACCGTCGACCTCTAGCTAGAGCTTGGCGTAATCATGGTCATAGCTGTTTCCTGTGTGAAAT
TGTTATCCGCTCACAATTCCACACAACATACGAGCCGGAAGCATAAAGTGTAAAGCCTGGGGTGCCTAAT
GAGTGAGCTAACTCACATTAATTGCGTTGCGCTCACTGCCCGCTTTCCAGTCGGGAAACCTGTCGTGCCA
GCTGCATTAATGAATCGGCCAACGCGCGGGGAGAGGCGGTTTGCGTATTGGGCGCTCTTCCGCTTCCTCG
CTCACTGACTCGCTGCGCTCGGTCGTTCGGCTGCGGCGAGCGGTATCAGCTCACTCAAAGGCGGTAATAC
GGTTATCCACAGAATCAGGGGATAACGCAGGAAAGAACATGTGAGCAAAAGGCCAGCAAAAGGCCAGGAA
CCGTAAAAAGGCCGCGTTGCTGGCGTTTTTCCATAGGCTCCGCCCCCCTGACGAGCATCACAAAAATCGA
CGCTCAAGTCAGAGGTGGCGAAACCCGACAGGACTATAAAGATACCAGGCGTTTCCCCCTGGAAGCTCCC
TCGTGCGCTCTCCTGTTCCGACCCTGCCGCTTACCGGATACCTGTCCGCCTTTCTCCCTTCGGGAAGCGT
GGCGCTTTCTCATAGCTCACGCTGTAGGTATCTCAGTTCGGTGTAGGTCGTTCGCTCCAAGCTGGGCTGT
GTGCACGAACCCCCCGTTCAGCCCGACCGCTGCGCCTTATCCGGTAACTATCGTCTTGAGTCCAACCCGG
TAAGACACGACTTATCGCCACTGGCAGCAGCCACTGGTAACAGGATTAGCAGAGCGAGGTATGTAGGCGG
TGCTACAGAGTTCTTGAAGTGGTGGCCTAACTACGGCTACACTAGAAGAACAGTATTTGGTATCTGCGCT
CTGCTGAAGCCAGTTACCTTCGGAAAAAGAGTTGGTAGCTCTTGATCCGGCAAACAAACCACCGCTGGTA
GCGGTGGTTTTTTTGTTTGCAAGCAGCAGATTACGCGCAGAAAAAAAGGATCTCAAGAAGATCCTTTGAT
CTTTTCTACGGGGTCTGACGCTCAGTGGAACGAAAACTCACGTTAAGGGATTTTGGTCATGAGATTATCA
AAAAGGATCTTCACCTAGATCCTTTTAAATTAAAAATGAAGTTTTAAATCAATCTAAAGTATATATGAGT
AAACTTGGTCTGACAGTTACCAATGCTTAATCAGTGAGGCACCTATCTCAGCGATCTGTCTATTTCGTTC
ATCCATAGTTGCCTGACTCCCCGTCGTGTAGATAACTACGATACGGGAGGGCTTACCATCTGGCCCCAGT
GCTGCAATGATACCGCGAGACCCACGCTCACCGGCTCCAGATTTATCAGCAATAAACCAGCCAGCCGGAA
GGGCCGAGCGCAGAAGTGGTCCTGCAACTTTATCCGCCTCCATCCAGTCTATTAATTGTTGCCGGGAAGC
TAGAGTAAGTAGTTCGCCAGTTAATAGTTTGCGCAACGTTGTTGCCATTGCTACAGGCATCGTGGTGTCA
CGCTCGTCGTTTGGTATGGCTTCATTCAGCTCCGGTTCCCAACGATCAAGGCGAGTTACATGATCCCCCA
TGTTGTGCAAAAAAGCGGTTAGCTCCTTCGGTCCTCCGATCGTTGTCAGAAGTAAGTTGGCCGCAGTGTT
ATCACTCATGGTTATGGCAGCACTGCATAATTCTCTTACTGTCATGCCATCCGTAAGATGCTTTTCTGTG
ACTGGTGAGTACTCAACCAAGTCATTCTGAGAATAGTGTATGCGGCGACCGAGTTGCTCTTGCCCGGCGT
CAATACGGGATAATACCGCGCCACATAGCAGAACTTTAAAAGTGCTCATCATTGGAAAACGTTCTTCGGG
GCGAAAACTCTCAAGGATCTTACCGCTGTTGAGATCCAGTTCGATGTAACCCACTCGTGCACCCAACTGA
TCTTCAGCATCTTTTACTTTCACCAGCGTTTCTGGGTGAGCAAAAACAGGAAGGCAAAATGCCGCAAAAA
AGGGAATAAGGGCGACACGGAAATGTTGAATACTCATACTCTTCCTTTTTCAATATTATTGAAGCATTTA
TCAGGGTTATTGTCTCATGAGCGGATACATATTTGAATGTATTTAGAAAAATAAACAAATAGGGGTTCCG
CGCACATTTCCCCGAAAAGTGCCACCTGACGTCGACGGATCGGGAGATCTCCCGATCCCCTATG
Features (pLannotate 1.2.2; 21 found; start..end, strand, type, name):
    204..583     +  enhancer       CMV enhancer: human cytomegalovirus immediate early enhancer
    584..787     +  promoter       CMV promoter: human cytomegalovirus (CMV) immediate early promoter
    783..816     +  LTR            5' LTR (truncated) (fragment): truncated 5' long terminal repeat (LTR) from HIV-1
    832..850     +  promoter       T7 promoter: promoter for bacteriophage T7 RNA polymerase
    935..1417    +  CDS            SAV_STRAV (fragment): Experimental evidence at protein level: Swiss-Prot protein existence level 1. The biological function of streptavidin is not known. Forms a strong non-covalent specific complex with biotin (one molecule of biotin per subunit of streptavidin). From Streptomyces avidinii.
   1460..2107    +  CDS            CD74 (fragment): HG2A_HUMAN - Also known as DHLAG. Experimental evidence at protein level: Swiss-Prot protein existence level 1. [Isoform p41]: Stabilizes the conformation of mature CTSL by binding to its active site and serving as a chaperone to help maintain a pool of mature enzyme in endocytic compartments and extracellular space of antigen-presenting cells (APCs). Has antiviral activity by stymieing the endosomal entry of Ebola virus and coronaviruses, including SARS-CoV-2 (PubMed:32855215). Disrupts cathepsin-mediated Ebola virus glycoprotein processing, which prevents viral fusion and entry. This antivir
   2185..2414    +  intron         chimeric intron: chimera between introns from adenovirus and immunoglobulin heavy chain genes
   2598..3060    +  misc_feature   IRES: internal ribosome entry site (IRES) of the encephalomyocarditis virus (EMCV)
   3087..4619    +  CDS            VSV-G (sequence partly withheld): vesicular stomatitis virus G glycoprotein Indiana strain
   4758..5642    +  CDS            HaloTag®: modified bacterial dehalogenase that forms covalent bonds with chloroalkane derivatives
   5686..5770    +  CDS            large T antigen (fragment): large T antigen from SV40 (simian virus 40)
   5793..5914    +  polyA_signal   SV40 poly(A) signal: SV40 polyadenylation signal
   5925..5976    +  polyA_signal   SV40 poly(A) signal (fragment): SV40 polyadenylation signal
   6040..6056    -  protein_bind   lac operator: The lac repressor binds to the lac operator to inhibit transcription in E. coli. This inhibition can be relieved by adding lactose or isopropyl-β-D-thiogalactopyranoside (IPTG). lac repressor encoded by lacI
   6064..6094    -  promoter       lac promoter: promoter for the E. coli lac operon
   6109..6130    -  protein_bind   CAP binding site: CAP binding activates transcription in the presence of cAMP. E. coli catabolite activator protein
   6143..6235    -  CDS            lacI (fragment): lac repressor; lacI; The lac repressor binds to the lac operator to inhibit transcription in E. coli. This inhibition can be relieved by adding lactose or isopropyl-β-D-thiogalactopyranoside (IPTG).
   6418..7006    -  rep_origin     ori: high-copy-number ColE1/pMB1/pBR322/pUC origin of replication
   7177..8037    -  CDS            AmpR: β-lactamase; bla; confers resistance to ampicillin, carbenicillin, and related antibiotics
   8038..8142    -  promoter       AmpR promoter: bla
   8201..49      -  misc_feature   bom (fragment) (across the origin): basis of mobility region from pBR322
