[The description below was written by a language model from this plasmid's Addgene catalogue record and pLannotate feature annotations shown in this document.]
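Description:
Halo-VSVG-RUSH is a bicistronic mammalian expression plasmid built on the pIRES_neo3 backbone and designed for the RUSH (retention using selective hooks) assay of secretory trafficking. It is maintained in E. coli as a high-copy plasmid through a ColE1/pUC-type origin and selected with ampicillin via the β-lactamase gene. Although the backbone name implies a neomycin marker, no neomycin resistance cassette appears in the feature table. The second cistron position is instead occupied by the cargo, so the annotations give no evidence of a mammalian selection marker.

A single transcript is driven by the CMV immediate early enhancer and promoter and terminated by an SV40 polyadenylation signal. The first open reading frame fuses a streptavidin core fragment to a fragment of human CD74 (the invariant chain, Ii), which forms the ER-resident "hook". A chimeric intron and an EMCV IRES follow, allowing cap-independent translation of the second open reading frame: the vesicular stomatitis virus G glycoprotein (Indiana strain) followed by HaloTag. The stated purpose places a streptavidin-binding peptide (SBP) between VSV-G and HaloTag. The annotation does not call this element, although an unannotated gap lies between the two coding regions where it would sit.

In the RUSH system, the SBP on the cargo binds the streptavidin hook and holds VSV-G in the ER. Adding biotin competes off this interaction and releases the cargo as a synchronous wave. HaloTag allows covalent labelling with chloroalkane ligands, so the released cargo can be followed by imaging. The associated work concerns ER-to-Golgi protein delivery.
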