Addgene plasmid #166907: Halo-VSVG-RUSH
Purpose: RUSH cargo: Str-Ii_IRES_VSVG-SBP-Halo
Depositing lab: Jennifer Lippincott-Schwartz. Depositing organization: HHMI, Janelia Research Campus. Publication: ER-to-Golgi protein delivery through an interwoven, tubular network extending from ER. Weigel AV, Chang CL, Shtengel G, Xu CS, Hoffman DP, Freeman M, Iyer N, Aaron J, Khuon S, Bogovic J, Qiu W, Hess HF, Lippincott-Schwartz J. Cell. 2021 Apr 29;184(9):2412-2429.e16. doi: 10.1016/j.cell.2021.03.035. Epub 2021 Apr 13. PubMed 33852913.
Backbone
  Vector backbone: pIRES_neo3
  Vector type: Mammalian Expression
Growth in bacteria
  Bacterial resistance: Ampicillin, 100 μg/mL
  Growth temperature: 37°C
  Growth strain: DH5alpha
  Copy number: High Copy
Gene/Insert
  Gene/Insert name: HaloTag
  Tag / fusion protein: HaloTag
Resource information
  A portion of this plasmid was derived from a plasmid made by: cloned by Gaelle Boncompain
Terms and licenses: Academic/Nonprofit Terms; Industry Terms: Not Available to Industry
How to cite: Halo-VSVG-RUSH was a gift from Jennifer Lippincott-Schwartz (Addgene plasmid # 166907 ; http://n2t.net/addgene:166907 ; RRID:Addgene_166907)
